>Addgene plasmid #248843 | DDT Wnt | addgene full sequence | sequence record 495987 | Addgene NGS Result
GGCGCGCCCGCGTGCTAGCCCGGGCTCGAGATCTAGACTCTAGAGGGTATATAATGGAAGCTCGAATTCC
AGCTTGGCATTCCGGTACTGTTGGTAAAAAGCTTGGCATTCCGGTACTGTTGGTAAAGCCACCTTAATTA
AATGGGAGTGCAGGTGGAAACCATCTCCCCAGGAGACGGGCGCACCTTCCCCAAGCGCGGCCAGACCTGC
GTGGTGCACTACACCGGGATGCTTGAAGATGGAAAGAAAGTTGATTCCTCCCGGGACAGAAACAAGCCCT
TTAAGTTTATGCTAGGCAAGCAGGAGGTGATCCGAGGCTGGGAAGAAGGGGTTGCCCAGATGAGTGTGGG
TCAGAGAGCCAAACTGACTATATCTCCAGATTATGCCTATGGTGCCACTGGGCACCCAGGCATCATCCCA
CCACATGCCACTCTCGTCTTCGATGTGGAGCTTCTAAAACTGGAATCTGGCGGTGGATCCGGATTTGGTG
ATGTCGGTGCTCTTGAGAGTTTGAGGGGAAATGCAGATTTGGCTTACATCCTGAGCATGGAGCCCTGTGG
CCACTGCCTCATTATCAACAATGTGAACTTCTGCCGTGAGTCCGGGCTCCGCACCCGCACTGGCTCCAAC
ATCGACTGTGAGAAGTTGCGGCGTCGCTTCTCCTCGCTGCATTTCATGGTGGAGGTGAAGGGCGACCTGA
CTGCCAAGAAAATGGTGCTGGCTTTGCTGGAGCTGGCGCAGCAGGACCACGGTGCTCTGGACTGCTGCGT
GGTGGTCATTCTCTCTCACGGCTGTCAGGCCAGCCACCTGCAGTTCCCAGGGGCTGTCTACGGCACAGAT
GGATGCCCTGTGTCGGTCGAGAAGATTGTGAACATCTTCAATGGGACCAGCTGCCCCAGCCTGGGAGGGA
AGCCCAAGCTCTTTTTCATCCAGGCCTGTGGTGGGGAGCAGAAAGACCATGGGTTTGAGGTGGCCTCCAC
TTCCCCTGAAGACGAGTCCCCTGGCAGTAACCCCGAGCCAGATGCCACCCCGTTCCAGGAAGGTTTGAGG
ACCTTCGACCAGCTGGACGCCATATCTAGTTTGCCCACACCCAGTGACATCTTTGTGTCCTACTCTACTT
TCCCAGGTTTTGTTTCCTGGAGGGACCCCAAGAGTGGCTCCTGGTACGTTGAGACCCTGGACGACATCTT
TGAGCAGTGGGCTCACTCTGAAGACCTGCAGTCCCTCCTGCTTAGGGTCGCTAATGCTGTTTCGGTGAAA
GGGATTTATAAACAGATGCCTGGTTGCTTTAATTTCCTCCGGAAAAAACTTTTCTTTAAAACATCAGGAT
CCGGCGCAACAAACTTCTCTCTGCTGAAACAAGCCGGAGATGTCGAAGAGAATCCTGGACCGACCGAGTA
CAAGCCCACGGTGCGCCTCGCCACCCGCGACGACGTCCCCAGGGCCGTACGCACCCTCGCCGCCGCGTTC
GCCGACTACCCCGCCACGCGCCACACCGTCGATCCGGACCGCCACATCGAGCGGGTCACCGAGCTGCAAG
AACTCTTCCTCACGCGCGTCGGGCTCGACATCGGCAAGGTGTGGGTCGCGGACGACGGCGCCGCGGTGGC
GGTCTGGACCACGCCGGAGAGCGTCGAAGCGGGGGCGGTGTTCGCCGAGATCGGCCCGCGCATGGCCGAG
TTGAGCGGTTCCCGGCTGGCCGCGCAGCAACAGATGGAAGGCCTCCTGGCGCCGCACCGGCCCAAGGAGC
CCGCGTGGTTCCTGGCCACCGTCGGAGTCTCGCCCGACCACCAGGGCAAGGGTCTGGGCAGCGCCGTCGT
GCTCCCCGGAGTGGAGGCGGCCGAGCGCGCCGGGGTGCCCGCCTTCCTGGAGACCTCCGCGCCCCGCAAC
CTCCCCTTCTACGAGCGGCTCGGCTTCACCGTCACCGCCGACGTCGAGGTGCCCGAAGGACCGCGCACCT
GGTGCATGACCCGCAAGCCCGGTGCCTGATGATCATTCGAAATAGTAATCAATTACGGGGTCATTAGTTC
ATAGCCCATATATGGAGTTCCGCGTTACATAACTTACGGTAAATGGCCCGCCTGGCTGACCGCCCAACGA
CCCCCGCCCATTGACGTCAATAATGACGTATGTTCCCATAGTAACGCCAATAGGGACTTTCCATTGACGT
CAATGGGTGGAGTATTTACGGTAAACTGCCCACTTGGCAGTACATCAAGTGTATCATATGCCAAGTACGC
CCCCTATTGACGTCAATGACGGTAAATGGCCCGCCTGGCATTATGCCCAGTACATGACCTTATGGGACTT
TCCTACTTGGCAGTACATCTACGTATTAGTCATCGCTATTACCATGGTGATGCGGTTTTGGCAGTACATC
AATGGGCGTGGATAGCGGTTTGACTCACGGGGATTTCCAAGTCTCCACCCCATTGACGTCAATGGGAGTT
TGTTTTGGCACCAAAATCAACGGGACTTTCCAAAATGTCGTAACAACTCCGCCCCATTGACGCAAATGGG
CGGTAGGCGTGTACGGTGGGAGGTCTATATAAGCAGAGCTGGTTTAGTGAACCGTCAGATCCGCTAGCGC
TACCGGTCATGGTGAGCAAGGGCGAGGAGGATAACATGGCCATCATCAAGGAGTTCATGCGCTTCAAGGT
GCACATGGAGGGCTCCGTGAACGGCCACGAGTTCGAGATCGAGGGCGAGGGCGAGGGCCGCCCCTACGAG
GGCACCCAGACCGCCAAGCTGAAGGTGACCAAGGGTGGCCCCCTGCCCTTCGCCTGGGACATCCTGTCCC
CTCAGTTCATGTACGGCTCCAAGGCCTACGTGAAGCACCCCGCCGACATCCCCGACTACTTGAAGCTGTC
CTTCCCCGAGGGCTTCAAGTGGGAGCGCGTGATGAACTTCGAGGACGGCGGCGTGGTGACCGTGACCCAG
GACTCCTCCCTGCAGGACGGCGAGTTCATCTACAAGGTGAAGCTGCGCGGCACCAACTTCCCCTCCGACG
GCCCCGTAATGCAGAAGAAGACCATGGGCTGGGAGGCCTCCTCCGAGCGGATGTACCCCGAGGACGGCGC
CCTGAAGGGCGAGATCAAGCAGAGGCTGAAGCTGAAGGACGGCGGCCACTACGACGCTGAGGTCAAGACC
ACCTACAAGGCCAAGAAGCCCGTGCAGCTGCCCGGCGCCTACAACGTCAACATCAAGTTGGACATCACCT
CCCACAACGAGGACTACACCATCGTGGAACAGTACGAACGCGCCGAGGGCCGCCACTCCACCGGCGGCAT
GGACGAGCTGTACAAGTAAGTCGACAATCAACCTCTGGATTACAAAATTTGTGAAAGATTGACTGGTATT
CTTAACTATGTTGCTCCTTTTACGCTATGTGGATACGCTGCTTTAATGCCTTTGTATCATGCTATTGCTT
CCCGTATGGCTTTCATTTTCTCCTCCTTGTATAAATCCTGGTTGCTGTCTCTTTATGAGGAGTTGTGGCC
CGTTGTCAGGCAACGTGGCGTGGTGTGCACTGTGTTTGCTGACGCAACCCCCACTGGTTGGGGCATTGCC
ACCACCTGTCAGCTCCTTTCCGGGACTTTCGCTTTCCCCCTCCCTATTGCCACGGCGGAACTCATCGCCG
CCTGCCTTGCCCGCTGCTGGACAGGGGCTCGGCTGTTGGGCACTGACAATTCCGTGGTGTTGTCGGGGAA
GCTGACGTCCTTTCCATGGCTGCTCGCCTGTGTTGCCACCTGGATTCTGCGCGGGACGTCCTTCTGCTAC
GTCCCTTCGGCCCTCAATCCAGCGGACCTTCCTTCCCGCGGCCTGCTGCCGGCTCTGCGGCCTCTTCCGC
GTCTTCGCCTTCGCCCTCAGACGAGTCGGATCTCCCTTTGGGCCGCCTCCCCGCCTGGAATTCGAGCTCG
GTACCTTTAAGACCAATGACTTACAAGGCAGCTGTAGATCTTAGCCACTTTTTAAAAGAAAAGGGGGGAC
TGGAAGGGCTAATTCACTCCCAACGAAGACAAGATCTGCTTTTTGCTTGTACTGGGTCTCTCTGGTTAGA
CCAGATCTGAGCCTGGGAGCTCTCTGGCTAACTAGGGAACCCACTGCTTAAGCCTCAATAAAGCTTGCCT
TGAGTGCTTCAAGTAGTGTGTGCCCGTCTGTTGTGTGACTCTGGTAACTAGAGATCCCTCAGACCCTTTT
AGTCAGTGTGGAAAATCTCTAGCAGTAGTAGTTCATGTCATCTTATTATTCAGTATTTATAACTTGCAAA
GAAATGAATATCAGAGAGTGAGAGGAACTTGTTTATTGCAGCTTATAATGGTTACAAATAAAGCAATAGC
ATCACAAATTTCACAAATAAAGCATTTTTTTCACTGCATTCTAGTTGTGGTTTGTCCAAACTCATCAATG
TATCTTATCATGTCTGGCTCTAGCTATCCCGCCCCTAACTCCGCCCATCCCGCCCCTAACTCCGCCCAGT
TCCGCCCATTCTCCGCCCCATGGCTGACTAATTTTTTTTATTTATGCAGAGGCCGAGGCCGCCTCGGCCT
CTGAGCTATTCCAGAAGTAGTGAGGAGGCTTTTTTGGAGGCCTAGGGACGTACCCAATTCGCCCTATAGT
GAGTCGTATTACGCGCGCTCACTGGCCGTCGTTTTACAACGTCGTGACTGGGAAAACCCTGGCGTTACCC
AACTTAATCGCCTTGCAGCACATCCCCCTTTCGCCAGCTGGCGTAATAGCGAAGAGGCCCGCACCGATCG
CCCTTCCCAACAGTTGCGCAGCCTGAATGGCGAATGGG
[124 nt withheld, positions 4799-4922]
C
[91 nt withheld, positions 4924-5014]
A
[49 nt withheld, positions 5016-5064]
CCTTTGACGTTGGAGTCCACGTTCTTT
[37 nt withheld, positions 5092-5128]
ACCCTATCTCGGTCTATTCTTTTGATTTATAAGGGATTTTGCCGATTTCGGCCTATTGGTTAAAAAATGA
GCTGATTTAACAAAAATTTAACGCGAATTTTAACAAAATATTAACGCTTACAATTTAGGTGGCACTTTTC
GGGGAAATGTGCGCGGAACCCCTATTTGTTTATTTTTCTAAATACATTCAAATATGTATCCGCTCATGAG
ACAATAACCCTGATAAATGCTTCAATAATATTGAAAAAGGAAGAGTATGAGTATTCAACATTTCCGTGTC
GCCCTTATTCCCTTTTTTGCGGCATTTTGCCTTCCTGTTTTTGCTCACCCAGAAACGCTGGTGAAAGTAA
AAGATGCTGAAGATCAGTTGGGTGCACGAGTGGGTTACATCGAACTGGATCTCAACAGCGGTAAGATCCT
TGAGAGTTTTCGCCCCGAAGAACGTTTTCCAATGATGAGCACTTTTAAAGTTCTGCTATGTGGCGCGGTA
TTATCCCGTATTGACGCCGGGCAAGAGCAACTCGGTCGCCGCATACACTATTCTCAGAATGACTTGGTTG
AGTACTCACCAGTCACAGAAAAGCATCTTACGGATGGCATGACAGTAAGAGAATTATGCAGTGCTGCCAT
AACCATGAGTGATAACACTGCGGCCAACTTACTTCTGACAACGATCGGAGGACCGAAGGAGCTAACCGCT
TTTTTGCACAACATGGGGGATCATGTAACTCGCCTTGATCGTTGGGAACCGGAGCTGAATGAAGCCATAC
CAAACGACGAGCGTGACACCACGATGCCTGTAGCAATGGCAACAACGTTGCGCAAACTATTAACTGGCGA
ACTACTTACTCTAGCTTCCCGGCAACAATTAATAGACTGGATGGAGGCGGATAAAGTTGCAGGACCACTT
CTGCGCTCGGCCCTTCCGGCTGGCTGGTTTATTGCTGATAAATCTGGAGCCGGTGAGCGTGGGTCTCGCG
GTATCATTGCAGCACTGGGGCCAGATGGTAAGCCCTCCCGTATCGTAGTTATCTACACGACGGGGAGTCA
GGCAACTATGGATGAACGAAATAGACAGATCGCTGAGATAGGTGCCTCACTGATTAAGCATTGGTAACTG
TCAGACCAAGTTTACTCATATATACTTTAGATTGATTTAAAACTTCATTTTTAATTTAAAAGGATCTAGG
TGAAGATCCTTTTTGATAATCTCATGACCAAAATCCCTTAACGTGAGTTTTCGTTCCACTGAGCGTCAGA
CCCCGTAGAAAAGATCAAAGGATCTTCTTGAGATCCTTTTTTTCTGCGCGTAATCTGCTGCTTGCAAACA
AAAAAACCACCGCTACCAGCGGTGGTTTGTTTGCCGGATCAAGAGCTACCAACTCTTTTTCCGAAGGTAA
CTGGCTTCAGCAGAGCGCAGATACCAAATACTGTTCTTCTAGTGTAGCCGTAGTTAGGCCACCACTTCAA
GAACTCTGTAGCACCGCCTACATACCTCGCTCTGCTAATCCTGTTACCAGTGGCTGCTGCCAGTGGCGAT
AAGTCGTGTCTTACCGGGTTGGACTCAAGACGATAGTTACCGGATAAGGCGCAGCGGTCGGGCTGAACGG
GGGGTTCGTGCACACAGCCCAGCTTGGAGCGAACGACCTACACCGAACTGAGATACCTACAGCGTGAGCT
ATGAGAAAGCGCCACGCTTCCCGAAGGGAGAAAGGCGGACAGGTATCCGGTAAGCGGCAGGGTCGGAACA
GGAGAGCGCACGAGGGAGCTTCCAGGGGGAAACGCCTGGTATCTTTATAGTCCTGTCGGGTTTCGCCACC
TCTGACTTGAGCGTCGATTTTTGTGATGCTCGTCAGGGGGGCGGAGCCTATGGAAAAACGCCAGCAACGC
GGCCTTTTTACGGTTCCTGGCCTTTTGCTGGCCTTTTGCTCACATGTTCTTTCCTGCGTTATCCCCTGAT
TCTGTGGATAACCGTATTACCGCCTTTGAGTGAGCTGATACCGCTCGCCGCAGCCGAACGACCGAGCGCA
GCGAGTCAGTGAGCGAGGAAGCGGAAGAGCGCCCAATACGCAAACCGCCTCTCCCCGCGCGTTGGCCGAT
TCATTAATGCAGCTGGCACGACAGGTTTCCCGACTGGAAAGCGGGCAGTGAGCGCAACGCAATTAATGTG
AGTTAGCTCACTCATTAGGCACCCCAGGCTTTACACTTTATGCTTCCGGCTCGTATGTTGTGTGGAATTG
TGAGCGGATAACAATTTCACACAGGAAACAGCTATGACCATGATTACGCCAAGCGCGCAATTAACCCTCA
CTAAAGGGAACAAAAGCTGGAGCTGCAAGCTTAATGTAGTCTTATGCAATACTCTTGTAGTCTTGCAACA
TGGTAACGATGAGTTAGCAACATGCCTTACAAGGAGAGAAAAAGCACCGTGCATGCCGATTGGTGGAAGT
AAGGTGGTACGATCGTGCCTTATTAGGAAGGCAACAGACGGGTCTGACATGGATTGGACGAACCACTGAA
TTGCCGCATTGCAGAGATATTGTATTTAAGTGCCTAGCTCGATACATAAACGGGTCTCTCTGGTTAGACC
AGATCTGAGCCTGGGAGCTCTCTGGCTAACTAGGGAACCCACTGCTTAAGCCTCAATAAAGCTTGCCTTG
AGTGCTTCAAGTAGTGTGTGCCCGTCTGTTGTGTGACTCTGGTAACTAGAGATCCCTCAGACCCTTTTAG
TCAGTGTGGAAAATCTCTAGCAGTGGCGCCCGAACAGGGACTTGAAAGCGAAAGGGAAACCAGAGGAGCT
CTCTCGACGCAGGACTCGGCTTGCTGAAGCGCGCACGGCAAGAGGCGAGGGGCGGCGACTGGTGAGTACG
CCAAAAATTTTGACTAGCGGAGGCTAGAAGGAGAGAGATGGGTGCGAGAGCGTCAGTATTAAGCGGGGGA
GAATTAGATCGCGATGGGAAAAAATTCGGTTAAGGCCAGGGGGAAAGAAAAAATATAAATTAAAACATAT
AGTATGGGCAAGCAGGGAGCTAGAACGATTCGCAGTTAATCCTGGCCTGTTAGAAACATCAGAAGGCTGT
AGACAAATACTGGGACAGCTACAACCATCCCTTCAGACAGGATCAGAAGAACTTAGATCATTATATAATA
CAGTAGCAACCCTCTATTGTGTGCATCAAAGGATAGAGATAAAAGACACCAAGGAAGCTTTAGACAAGAT
AGAGGAAGAGCAAAACAAAAGTAAGACCACCGCACAGCAAGCGGCCGCTGATCTTCAGACCTGGAGGAGG
AGATATGAGGGACAATTGGAGAAGTGAATTATATAAATATAAAGTAGTAAAAATTGAACCATTAGGAGTA
GCACCCACCAAGGCAAAGAGAAGAGTGGTGCAGAGAGAAAAAAGAGCAGTGGGAATAGGAGCTTTGTTCC
TTGGGTTCTTGGGAGCAGCAGGAAGCACTATGGGCGCAGCGTCAATGACGCTGACGGTACAGGCCAGACA
ATTATTGTCTGGTATAGTGCAGCAGCAGAACAATTTGCTGAGGGCTATTGAGGCGCAACAGCATCTGTTG
CAACTCACAGTCTGGGGCATCAAGCAGCTCCAGGCAAGAATCCTGGCTGTGGAAAGATACCTAAAGGATC
AACAGCTCCTGGGGATTTGGGGTTGCTCTGGAAAACTCATTTGCACCACTGCTGTGCCTTGGAATGCTAG
TTGGAGTAATAAATCTCTGGAACAGATTTGGAATCACACGACCTGGATGGAGTGGGACAGAGAAATTAAC
AATTACACAAGCTTAATACACTCCTTAATTGAAGAATCGCAAAACCAGCAAGAAAAGAATGAACAAGAAT
TATTGGAATTAGATAAATGGGCAAGTTTGTGGAATTGGTTTAACATAACAAATTGGCTGTGGTATATAAA
ATTATTCATAATGATAGTAGGAGGCTTGGTAGGTTTAAGAATAGTTTTTGCTGTACTTTCTATAGTGAAT
AGAGTTAGGCAGGGATATTCACCATTATCGTTTCAGACCCACCTCCCAACCCCGAGGGGACCCGACAGGC
CCGAAGGAATAGAAGAAGAAGGTGGAGAGAGAGACAGAGACAGATCCATTCGATTAGTGAACGGATCTCG
ACGGTATCGGTTAACTTTTAAAAGAAAAGGGGGGATTGGGGGGTACAGTGCAGGGGAAAGAATAGTAGAC
ATAATAGCAACAGACATACAAACTAAAGAATTACAAAAACAAATTACAAAAATTCAAAATTTTATCGATC
ACGAGACTAGCCTCCTAGCCCGGGCTCGAGCAGCTGAAGCTTGCATGCCTGCAGGGTACCGAGCTCTTAC
GCGAGATCAAAGGGGGTAAGATCAAAGGGGGTAAGATCAAAGGGGCGCGAGATCAAAGGGGGTAAGATCA
AAGGGGGTAAGATCAAAGGGGGTAAGATCAAAGG
Features (pLannotate 1.2.2; 31 found; start..end, strand, type, name):
     41..72      +  promoter       minP: minimal TATA-box promoter with low basal activity
    142..466     +  CDS            FKBP-V (fragment): F36V mutant of FK506-binding protein FKBP12 binds synthetic ligands that do not bind wild-type FKBP
    472..1326    +  CDS            CASP9 (fragment): CASP9_HUMAN - Also known as MCH6. Experimental evidence at protein level: Swiss-Prot protein existence level 1. Isoform 2 lacks activity is an dominant-negative inhibitor of caspase-9. From Homo sapiens (Human).
   1392..1989    +  CDS            PuroR (fragment): puromycin N-acetyltransferase; pac from Streptomyces; confers resistance to puromycin
   2053..2356    +  enhancer       CMV enhancer: human cytomegalovirus immediate early enhancer
   2357..2560    +  promoter       CMV promoter: human cytomegalovirus (CMV) immediate early promoter
   2599..3306    +  CDS            mCherry: mCherry is a basic (constitutively fluorescent) red fluorescent protein published in 2004, derived from Discosoma sp.. It is reported to be a very rapidly-maturing monomer with low acid sensitivity.
   3316..3904    +  misc_feature   WPRE: woodchuck hepatitis virus posttranscriptional regulatory element
   3921..3989    +  CDS            nef (fragment): NEF_HV1Z2 - Experimental evidence at protein level: Swiss-Prot protein existence level 1. Extracellular Nef protein targets CD4(+) T-lymphocytes for apoptosis by interacting with CXCR4 surface receptors. From Human immunodeficiency virus type 1 group M subtype D (isolate Z2/CDC-Z34) (HIV-1).
   3991..4224    +  LTR            3' LTR (ΔU3): self-inactivating 3' long terminal repeat (LTR) from HIV-1
   4296..4417    +  polyA_signal   SV40 poly(A) signal: SV40 polyadenylation signal
   4457..4592    +  rep_origin     SV40 ori: SV40 origin of replication
   4613..4631    -  promoter       T7 promoter: promoter for bacteriophage T7 RNA polymerase
   4639..4794    +  CDS            lacZα (fragment): LacZα fragment of β-galactosidase; lacZ fragment
   4799..5227    +  rep_origin     f1 ori (sequence partly withheld): f1 bacteriophage origin of replication; arrow indicates direction of (+) strand synthesis
   5280..5384    +  promoter       AmpR promoter: bla
   5385..6245    +  CDS            AmpR: β-lactamase; bla; confers resistance to ampicillin, carbenicillin, and related antibiotics
   6416..7004    +  rep_origin     ori: high-copy-number ColE1/pMB1/pBR322/pUC origin of replication
   7187..7279    +  CDS            lacI (fragment): lac repressor; lacI; The lac repressor binds to the lac operator to inhibit transcription in E. coli. This inhibition can be relieved by adding lactose or isopropyl-β-D-thiogalactopyranoside (IPTG).
   7292..7313    +  protein_bind   CAP binding site: CAP binding activates transcription in the presence of cAMP. E. coli catabolite activator protein
   7328..7358    +  promoter       lac promoter: promoter for the E. coli lac operon
   7366..7382    +  protein_bind   lac operator: The lac repressor binds to the lac operator to inhibit transcription in E. coli. This inhibition can be relieved by adding lactose or isopropyl-β-D-thiogalactopyranoside (IPTG). lac repressor encoded by lacI
   7427..7445    +  promoter       T3 promoter: promoter for bacteriophage T3 RNA polymerase
   7473..7699    +  promoter       RSV promoter: Rous sarcoma virus enhancer/promoter
   7700..7880    +  LTR            5' LTR (truncated): truncated 5' long terminal repeat (LTR) from HIV-1
   7927..8052    +  misc_feature   HIV-1 Ψ: packaging signal of human immunodeficiency virus type 1
   8036..8399    +  CDS            HIV-1 gag (fragment): gag protein from human immunodeficiency virus 1; gag
   8545..8778    +  misc_feature   RRE: The Rev response element (RRE) of HIV-1 allows for Rev-dependent mRNA export from the nucleus to the cytoplasm.
   9155..9255    +  CDS            Rev (fragment): human immunodeficiency virus 1 (HIV-1) Rev protein; rev; enhances nuclear export of unspliced and incompletely spliced viral mRNAs
   9274..9391    +  misc_feature   cPPT/CTS: central polypurine tract and central termination sequence of HIV-1
   9435..9453    -  misc_feature   MCS (fragment): pUC18/19 multiple cloning site
