[The description below was written by a language model from this plasmid's Addgene catalogue record and pLannotate feature annotations shown in this document.]
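Description:
DDT Wnt is a lentiviral Wnt/β-catenin reporter built on the 7TGC backbone, carrying a "Double Death Trap" cassette that allows cells to be selected either for or against pathway activity. It is a third-generation-style, self-inactivating transfer vector: an RSV promoter drives a truncated HIV-1 5′ LTR, followed by the Ψ packaging signal with a partial gag sequence, the RRE for Rev-dependent export, the cPPT/CTS element, and a ΔU3 3′ LTR, with an SV40 poly(A) signal and SV40 origin downstream. In bacteria it is maintained through a high-copy ColE1/pUC origin and ampicillin resistance (β-lactamase). An f1 origin and residual lac/T3/T7 elements from the parental cloning vector are also present.

The responsive unit consists of seven TCF binding sites, catalogued as the insert and placed between retained ClaI and AscI sites, upstream of a minimal TATA-box promoter with low basal activity. The 7xTCF array itself is not called out in the feature table, which begins at the minimal promoter. This promoter drives FKBP12(F36V) fused to a truncated human caspase-9, followed by puromycin N-acetyltransferase; the record does not state how the two coding regions are linked. Wnt-active cells therefore survive puromycin, but they can presumably be killed by a synthetic F36V-specific dimerizing ligand that activates caspase-9, whereas Wnt-inactive cells behave in the opposite way. A separate CMV enhancer/promoter drives constitutive mCherry, stabilised by a WPRE, to mark transduced cells regardless of pathway state. The construct is intended for assessing Wnt signalling, and the response element is designed to be exchanged for other pathway-specific elements.
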