Addgene plasmid #248843: DDT Wnt
Purpose: Double Death Trap (DDT) Wnt reporter Containing FKBP12(F36V)-ΔCaspase9 (FC) and Puromycin Resistance Gene for Assessing Wnt Signaling
Depositing lab: Hai Jiang. Depositing organization: CAS Center for Excellence in Molecular Cell Science. Publication: STT3A is essential for Wnt signaling and represents a target for cancers driven by RNF43 deficiency. He Z, Chen S, Suo J, Xia K, Liu M, Ma J, Chu Y, Wang C, Xie Y, Jiang W, Du H, Chen S, Zhou Z, Li M, Wei Q, Zhao Y, Chen J, Li L, Zeng Y, Zou W, Lin M, Jiang H. Cell Chem Biol. 2025 Oct 22:S2451-9456(25)00306-X. doi: 10.1016/j.chembiol.2025.10.001. PubMed 41130209.
Backbone
  Vector backbone: 7TGC (Addgene plasmid #24304)
  Vector type: Lentiviral
  Selectable markers: mCherry
Growth in bacteria
  Bacterial resistance: Ampicillin, 100 μg/mL
  Growth temperature: 37°C
  Growth strain: NEB Stable
  Growth instructions: To replace the TCF7 binding element with other pathway-specific response elements, propagate the DDT Wnt plasmid in the JM110 strain, which lacks Dam and Dcm methylases.
  Copy number: Unknown
Gene/Insert
  Gene/Insert name: 7xTCF binding element
  Promoter: 7xTCF binding element & minimal TATA-box promoter
  Cloning method: Restriction Enzyme; 5′ cloning site ClaI (not destroyed); 3′ cloning site AscI (not destroyed)
  Sequencing primers: 5′ gaaggtggagagagagacagagacag
Terms and licenses: Academic/Nonprofit Terms; Industry Terms: Not Available to Industry
How to cite: DDT Wnt was a gift from Hai Jiang (Addgene plasmid # 248843 ; http://n2t.net/addgene:248843 ; RRID:Addgene_248843)
